Addgene plasmid #32258: TAL015
Depositing lab: Keith Joung. Depositing organization: Massachusetts General Hospital. Publication: Targeted gene disruption in somatic zebrafish cells using engineered TALENs. Sander JD, Cade L, Khayter C, Reyon D, Peterson RT, Joung JK, Yeh JR. Nat Biotechnol. 2011 Aug 5;29(8):697-8. doi: 10.1038/nbt.1934. PubMed 21822241.
Backbone
  Vector backbone: pUC57-ΔBsaI
  Backbone size w/o insert (bp): 2708
  Modifications to backbone: Silent valine mutation (C->G) at position 1794 to destroy alternate BsaI restriction site in pUC57
Growth in bacteria
  Bacterial resistance: Ampicillin, 100 μg/mL
  Growth temperature: 37°C
  Growth strain: XL1 Blue
  Copy number: High Copy
Gene/Insert
  Gene/Insert name: TAL015 (alt names: H (Type II - T/NG); β / SNG / T)
  Insert size (bp): 119
  Cloning method: Restriction Enzyme; 5′ cloning site BbsI (destroyed during cloning); 3′ cloning site BamHI (not destroyed)
  Sequencing primers: 5′ OK163
Terms and licenses: Academic/Nonprofit Terms; Industry Terms: Not Available to Industry
How to cite: TAL015 was a gift from Keith Joung (Addgene plasmid # 32258 ; http://n2t.net/addgene:32258 ; RRID:Addgene_32258)
