[The description below was written by a language model from this plasmid's Addgene catalogue record, the feature table of its GenBank file and pLannotate feature annotations shown in this document.]
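Description:
TAL015 is a small bacterial cloning plasmid that archives a single TAL effector repeat module, one of a set of building blocks used to assemble engineered TALENs. The backbone is pUC57-ΔBsaI, a pUC57 derivative in which a silent single-base change within a valine codon removes an extra BsaI site, presumably so that this type IIS enzyme can be used cleanly in module assembly. The plasmid replicates in E. coli from a high-copy ColE1/pUC-type origin and is selected with ampicillin through the β-lactamase gene and its native promoter. The generated feature table for the full 2,827 nt sequence also picks up the usual pUC remnants: the lac promoter, lac operator and CAP binding site, a lacZα fragment, and short lacI, bom and rop fragments, none of which is a functional payload.

The insert is only 119 bp and is not annotated in either feature table. From the coordinates, it appears to lie in the unannotated gap between the lacZα fragment and the lac operator. Its alternative names describe it as a type II, or β, unit carrying the NG (SNG) repeat-variable residues, which specify recognition of thymine in the target DNA. It was cloned between a BbsI site, destroyed in the process, and a BamHI site that remains. No promoter is meant to express the repeat from this plasmid. It is a source of a defined repeat that is excised and joined in order with other modules to build a custom DNA-binding array. The associated work used such TALENs for targeted gene disruption in somatic zebrafish cells. The GenBank record held for this plasmid covers only 866 bp, showing M13 sequencing primer sites, lac regulatory elements and part of the origin region.
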