Features (pLannotate 1.2.2; 10 found; start..end, strand, type, name):
    137..236     +  misc_feature   bom (fragment): basis of mobility region from pBR322
    242..399     -  CDS            lacZα (fragment): LacZα fragment of β-galactosidase; lacZ fragment
    630..646     -  protein_bind   lac operator: The lac repressor binds to the lac operator to inhibit transcription in E. coli. This inhibition can be relieved by adding lactose or isopropyl-β-D-thiogalactopyranoside (IPTG). lac repressor encoded by lacI
    654..684     -  promoter       lac promoter: promoter for the E. coli lac operon
    699..720     -  protein_bind   CAP binding site: CAP binding activates transcription in the presence of cAMP. E. coli catabolite activator protein
    733..825     -  CDS            lacI (fragment): lac repressor; lacI; The lac repressor binds to the lac operator to inhibit transcription in E. coli. This inhibition can be relieved by adding lactose or isopropyl-β-D-thiogalactopyranoside (IPTG).
   1008..1596    -  rep_origin     ori: high-copy-number ColE1/pMB1/pBR322/pUC origin of replication
   1767..2627    -  CDS            AmpR: β-lactamase; bla; confers resistance to ampicillin, carbenicillin, and related antibiotics
   2628..2732    -  promoter       AmpR promoter: bla
   2827..35      +  CDS            rop (fragment) (across the origin): Rop protein, which maintains plasmids at low copy number; rop
>Addgene plasmid #32258 | TAL015 | depositor full sequence | sequence record 36570 | TAL015 sequence 2827 bps
TCGCGCGTTTCGGTGATGACGGTGAAAACCTCTGACACATGCAGCTCCCGGAGACGGTCACAGCTTGTCT
GTAAGCGGATGCCGGGAGCAGACAAGCCCGTCAGGGCGCGTCAGCGGGTGTTGGCGGGTGTCGGGGCTGG
CTTAACTATGCGGCATCAGAGCAGATTGTACTGAGAGTGCACCATATGCGGTGTGAAATACCGCACAGAT
GCGTAAGGAGAAAATACCGCATCAGGCGCCATTCGCCATTCAGGCTGCGCAACTGTTGGGAAGGGCGATC
GGTGCGGGCCTCTTCGCTATTACGCCAGCTGGCGAAAGGGGGATGTGCTGCAAGGCGATTAAGTTGGGTA
ACGCCAGGGTTTTCCCAGTCACGACGTTGTAAAACGACGGCCAGTGAATTCGAGCTCGGTACCTCGCGAA
TGCATCTAGAGAAGACAACTTACACCGGAGCAAGTCGTGGCCATTGCAAGCAATGGGGGTGGCAAACAGG
CTCTTGAGACGGTTCAGAGACTTCTCCCAGTTCTCTGTCAAGCCCACGGGCTGAAGAGACCGGATCCCGG
GCCCGTCGACTGCAGAGGCCTGCATGCAAGCTTGGCGTAATCATGGTCATAGCTGTTTCCTGTGTGAAAT
TGTTATCCGCTCACAATTCCACACAACATACGAGCCGGAAGCATAAAGTGTAAAGCCTGGGGTGCCTAAT
GAGTGAGCTAACTCACATTAATTGCGTTGCGCTCACTGCCCGCTTTCCAGTCGGGAAACCTGTCGTGCCA
GCTGCATTAATGAATCGGCCAACGCGCGGGGAGAGGCGGTTTGCGTATTGGGCGCTCTTCCGCTTCCTCG
CTCACTGACTCGCTGCGCTCGGTCGTTCGGCTGCGGCGAGCGGTATCAGCTCACTCAAAGGCGGTAATAC
GGTTATCCACAGAATCAGGGGATAACGCAGGAAAGAACATGTGAGCAAAAGGCCAGCAAAAGGCCAGGAA
CCGTAAAAAGGCCGCGTTGCTGGCGTTTTTCCATAGGCTCCGCCCCCCTGACGAGCATCACAAAAATCGA
CGCTCAAGTCAGAGGTGGCGAAACCCGACAGGACTATAAAGATACCAGGCGTTTCCCCCTGGAAGCTCCC
TCGTGCGCTCTCCTGTTCCGACCCTGCCGCTTACCGGATACCTGTCCGCCTTTCTCCCTTCGGGAAGCGT
GGCGCTTTCTCATAGCTCACGCTGTAGGTATCTCAGTTCGGTGTAGGTCGTTCGCTCCAAGCTGGGCTGT
GTGCACGAACCCCCCGTTCAGCCCGACCGCTGCGCCTTATCCGGTAACTATCGTCTTGAGTCCAACCCGG
TAAGACACGACTTATCGCCACTGGCAGCAGCCACTGGTAACAGGATTAGCAGAGCGAGGTATGTAGGCGG
TGCTACAGAGTTCTTGAAGTGGTGGCCTAACTACGGCTACACTAGAAGAACAGTATTTGGTATCTGCGCT
CTGCTGAAGCCAGTTACCTTCGGAAAAAGAGTTGGTAGCTCTTGATCCGGCAAACAAACCACCGCTGGTA
GCGGTGGTTTTTTTGTTTGCAAGCAGCAGATTACGCGCAGAAAAAAAGGATCTCAAGAAGATCCTTTGAT
CTTTTCTACGGGGTCTGACGCTCAGTGGAACGAAAACTCACGTTAAGGGATTTTGGTCATGAGATTATCA
AAAAGGATCTTCACCTAGATCCTTTTAAATTAAAAATGAAGTTTTAAATCAATCTAAAGTATATATGAGT
AAACTTGGTCTGACAGTTACCAATGCTTAATCAGTGAGGCACCTATCTCAGCGATCTGTCTATTTCGTTC
ATCCATAGTTGCCTGACTCCCCGTCGTGTAGATAACTACGATACGGGAGGGCTTACCATCTGGCCCCAGT
GCTGCAATGATACCGCGAGAGCCACGCTCACCGGCTCCAGATTTATCAGCAATAAACCAGCCAGCCGGAA
GGGCCGAGCGCAGAAGTGGTCCTGCAACTTTATCCGCCTCCATCCAGTCTATTAATTGTTGCCGGGAAGC
TAGAGTAAGTAGTTCGCCAGTTAATAGTTTGCGCAACGTTGTTGCCATTGCTACAGGCATCGTGGTGTCA
CGCTCGTCGTTTGGTATGGCTTCATTCAGCTCCGGTTCCCAACGATCAAGGCGAGTTACATGATCCCCCA
TGTTGTGCAAAAAAGCGGTTAGCTCCTTCGGTCCTCCGATCGTTGTCAGAAGTAAGTTGGCCGCAGTGTT
ATCACTCATGGTTATGGCAGCACTGCATAATTCTCTTACTGTCATGCCATCCGTAAGATGCTTTTCTGTG
ACTGGTGAGTACTCAACCAAGTCATTCTGAGAATAGTGTATGCGGCGACCGAGTTGCTCTTGCCCGGCGT
CAATACGGGATAATACCGCGCCACATAGCAGAACTTTAAAAGTGCTCATCATTGGAAAACGTTCTTCGGG
GCGAAAACTCTCAAGGATCTTACCGCTGTTGAGATCCAGTTCGATGTAACCCACTCGTGCACCCAACTGA
TCTTCAGCATCTTTTACTTTCACCAGCGTTTCTGGGTGAGCAAAAACAGGAAGGCAAAATGCCGCAAAAA
AGGGAATAAGGGCGACACGGAAATGTTGAATACTCATACTCTTCCTTTTTCAATATTATTGAAGCATTTA
TCAGGGTTATTGTCTCATGAGCGGATACATATTTGAATGTATTTAGAAAAATAAACAAATAGGGGTTCCG
CGCACATTTCCCCGAAAAGTGCCACCTGACGTCTAAGAAACCATTATTATCATGACATTAACCTATAAAA
ATAGGCGTATCACGAGGCCCTTTCGTC
