LOCUS       Exported 866 bp ds-DNA linear SYN 13-JUN-2021
DEFINITION  synthetic linear DNA
ACCESSION   .
VERSION     .
KEYWORDS    TAL015
SOURCE      synthetic DNA construct
  ORGANISM  synthetic DNA construct
REFERENCE   1 (bases 1 to 866)
  AUTHORS   Sander JD, Cade L, Khayter C, Reyon D, Peterson RT, Joung JK, Yeh JR
  TITLE     Targeted gene disruption in somatic zebrafish cells using engineered
            TALENs.
  JOURNAL   Nat Biotechnol. 2011 Aug 5;29(8):697-8. doi: 10.1038/nbt.1934.
  PUBMED    21822241
REFERENCE   2 (bases 1 to 866)
  AUTHORS   .
  TITLE     Direct Submission
  JOURNAL   Exported Jun 13, 2021 from SnapGene Server 1.1.58
            http://www.snapgene.com
FEATURES             Location/Qualifiers
     source          1..866
                     /organism="synthetic DNA construct"
                     /mol_type="other DNA"
     primer_bind     14..36
                     /label=M13/pUC Forward
                     /note="In lacZ gene"
     primer_bind     28..45
                     /label=M13 Forward
                     /note="In lacZ gene. Also called M13-F20 or M13 (-21)
                     Forward"
     primer_bind     29..45
                     /label=M13 fwd
                     /note="common sequencing primer, one of multiple similar
                     variants"
     primer_bind     complement(256..272)
                     /label=M13 rev
                     /note="common sequencing primer, one of multiple similar
                     variants"
     primer_bind     complement(256..272)
                     /label=M13 Reverse
                     /note="In lacZ gene. Also called M13-rev"
     primer_bind     complement(269..291)
                     /label=M13/pUC Reverse
                     /note="In lacZ gene"
     protein_bind    280..296
                     /label=lac operator
                     /bound_moiety="lac repressor encoded by lacI"
                     /note="The lac repressor binds to the lac operator to
                     inhibit transcription in E. coli. This inhibition can be
                     relieved by adding lactose or
                     isopropyl-beta-D-thiogalactopyranoside (IPTG)."
     promoter        complement(304..334)
                     /label=lac promoter
                     /note="promoter for the E. coli lac operon"
     protein_bind    349..370
                     /label=CAP binding site
                     /bound_moiety="E. coli catabolite activator protein"
                     /note="CAP binding activates transcription in the presence
                     of cAMP."
     primer_bind     complement(487..504)
                     /label=L4440
                     /note="L4440 vector, forward primer"
     primer_bind     complement(738..757)
                     /label=pBR322ori-F
                     /note="pBR322 origin, forward primer"
ORIGIN
        1 acgccagggt tttcccagtc acgacgttgt aaaacgacgg ccagtgaatt cgagctcggt
       61 acctcgcgaa tgcatctaga gaagacaact tacaccggag caagtcgtgg ccattgcaag
      121 caatgggggt ggcaaacagg ctcttgagac ggttcagaga cttctcccag ttctctgtca
      181 agcccacggg ctgaagagac cggatcccgg gcccgtcgac tgcagaggcc tgcatgcaag
      241 cttggcgtaa tcatggtcat agctgtttcc tgtgtgaaat tgttatccgc tcacaattcc
      301 acacaacata cgagccggaa gcataaagtg taaagcctgg ggtgcctaat gagtgagcta
      361 actcacatta attgcgttgc gctcactgcc cgctttccag tcgggaaacc tgtcgtgcca
      421 gctgcattaa tgaatcggcc aacgcgcggg gagaggcggt ttgcgtattg ggcgctcttc
      481 cgcttcctcg ctcactgact cgctgcgctc ggtcgttcgg ctgcggcgag cggtatcagc
      541 tcactcaaag gcggtaatac ggttatccac agaatcaggg gataacgcag gaaagaacat
      601 gtgagcaaaa ggccagcaaa aggccaggaa ccgtaaaaag gccgcgttgc tggcgttttt
      661 ccataggctc cgcccccctg acgagcatca caaaaatcga cgctcaagtc agaggtggcg
      721 aaacccgaca ggactataaa gataccaggc gtttccccct ggaagctccc tcgtgcgctc
      781 tcctgttccg accctgccgc ttaccggata cctgtccgcc tttctccctt cgggaagcgt
      841 ggcgctttct catagctcac gctgta
//
